Addgene plasmid #73457: hPlekhm1-C/pIRES puro Glue (S778-Q986)
Purpose: Express human C-terminal part (S778-Q986) Plekhm1 in mammalian cells
Depositing lab: Paul Odgren. Depositing organization: University of Massachusetts, Worcester. Publication: TRAFD1 (FLN29) Interacts with Plekhm1 and Regulates Osteoclast Acidification and Resorption. Witwicka H, Jia H, Kutikov A, Reyes-Gutierrez P, Li X, Odgren PR. PLoS One. 2015 May 19;10(5):e0127537. doi: 10.1371/journal.pone.0127537. eCollection 2015. PubMed 25992615.
Backbone
  Vector backbone: pIRES puro Glue vector
  Backbone manufacturer: Addgene, vector number 15100
  Backbone size w/o insert (bp): 5481
  Total vector size (bp): 6111
  Vector type: Mammalian Expression
  Selectable markers: Puromycin
Growth in bacteria
  Bacterial resistance: Ampicillin, 100 μg/mL
  Growth temperature: 37°C
  Growth strain: DH5alpha
  Copy number: High Copy
Gene/Insert
  Gene/Insert name: Plekhm1
  Species: H. sapiens (human)
  Insert size (bp): 627
  Entrez Gene: PLEKHM1 (a.k.a. AP162, B2, OPTA3, OPTB6)
  Tag / fusion protein: strep tag (N terminal on backbone); HA tag (N terminal on backbone); CBP tag (N terminal on backbone)
  Cloning method: Restriction Enzyme; 5′ cloning site EcoRV (unknown if destroyed); 3′ cloning site Not1 (unknown if destroyed)
  Sequencing primers: 5′ TGGCGAGAACCTGTACTTCCAG; 3′ CAAGTGTATGGCCAGATCTCAAGC
Terms and licenses: Academic/Nonprofit Terms; Industry Terms: Not Available to Industry
How to cite: hPlekhm1-C/pIRES puro Glue (S778-Q986) was a gift from Paul Odgren (Addgene plasmid # 73457 ; http://n2t.net/addgene:73457 ; RRID:Addgene_73457)
