[The description below was written by a language model from this plasmid's Addgene catalogue record.]
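Description:
hPlekhm1-C/pIRES puro Glue (S778-Q986) is a mammalian expression plasmid of about 6.1 kb, built on the pIRES puro Glue backbone (about 5.5 kb without insert). It is propagated in E. coli as a high-copy plasmid under ampicillin selection, and puromycin is the selectable marker in mammalian cells. The record includes no feature table and does not name the promoter or the origin of replication. The backbone name suggests an IRES-linked puromycin resistance gene. In that arrangement the gene of interest and the resistance marker are translated from a single bicistronic transcript, so cells that survive drug selection tend to also express the insert.

The payload is a 627 bp fragment of human PLEKHM1 encoding the C-terminal part of the protein, residues S778 to Q986. It was inserted by restriction cloning between EcoRV and NotI sites, and the record does not say whether these sites remain intact. The backbone supplies three N-terminal tags: a strep tag, an HA epitope and a calmodulin-binding peptide (CBP). The strep and CBP tags allow sequential affinity capture on streptavidin and calmodulin resins, as in tandem affinity purification. The HA tag allows detection or immunoprecipitation with standard antibodies.

The stated purpose is expression of this C-terminal Plekhm1 fragment in mammalian cells. The associated study concerns the interaction of Plekhm1 with TRAFD1 and its role in osteoclast acidification and bone resorption. A tagged truncation like this one would suit pull-down experiments and mapping the regions of Plekhm1 that bind its partners, although the record does not describe the specific experiments.
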