>Addgene plasmid #73457 | hPlekhm1-C/pIRES puro Glue (S778-Q986) | depositor partial sequence | sequence record 135477 | Inserted part of C-terminal human Plekhm1 (aa S778-Q986)
TCCTACTTGGAGACAGCCGAGGAGGCGGTGACCCTGGGCGGGAGCCTGGATGAAAACTGTCAGGAGGTGC
TGAAATTTGCCACCCGGGAGAATGGCTTCCTGCTGCAGTACCTGGTGGCTATCCCCATGGAGAAAGGCCT
TGACTCCCAAGGCTGCTTCTGCGCAGGCTGCTCCCGGCAGATCGGCTTCTCCTTTGTACGACCCAAGCTC
TGTGCCTTCTCTGGCCTCTATTACTGTGACATCTGCCACCAAGACGATGCCTCAGTGATTCCGGCCAGGA
TCATCCACAACTGGGACCTCACCAAGCGCCCGATCTGCAGGCAGGCCCTGAAGTTTCTGACACAGATCCG
GGCCCAGCCCCTCATCAACCTGCAGATGGTGAACGCGTCTCTGTACGAGCATGTGGAGCGGATGCACCTC
ATTGGGAGGAGACGGGAGCAGCTGAAGCTCCTGGGGGATTACCTGGGCCTGTGCCGGAGTGGCGCCCTGA
AGGAGCTCAGCAAGAGGCTCAACCACAGGAATTATCTCTTGGAATCTCCGCATAGGTTCAGTGTTGCTGA
CCTCCAACAGATCGCAGACGGGGTGTATGAAGGATTCCTCAAGGCCCTGATTGAATTTGCCTCCCAG
