>Addgene plasmid #73457 | hPlekhm1-C/pIRES puro Glue (S778-Q986) | addgene partial sequence | sequence record 140015 | CMV-F 5'-CGCAAATGGGCGGTAGGCGTG-3'
GCTAACTAGAGAACCCACTGCTTACTGGCTTATCGAAATTAATACGACTCACTATAGGGAGACCCAAGCT
TGGTACCGAGCTCGGATCGATTTAATTAAGCCACCATGGACGAGAAGACCACCGGCTGGCGGGGCGGCCA
CGTGGTGGAGGGCCTGGCCGGCGAGCTGGAGCAGCTGCGGGCCCGGCTGGAGCACCACCCCCAGGGCCAG
CGGGAGCCCGGCGGAAGCCCCGGTGGCGAGAACCTGTACTTCCAGGGCGCAAGCTACCCCTACGACGTGC
CCGACTACGCCAAGCGGCGGTGGAAGAAGAACTTCATCGCCGTGAGCGCCGCCAACCGGTTCAAGAAGAT
CAGCAGCAGCGGCGCCCTGATTGATGGGGGATCTGGCCCCGGCGGCGGCGCGCCTGTACAGATATCCTCC
TACTTGGAGACAGCCGAGGAGGCGGTGACCCTGGGCGGGAGCCTGGATGAAAACTGTCAGGAGGTGCTGA
AATTTGCCACCCGGGAGAATGGCTTCCTGCTGCAGTACCTGGTGGCTATCCCCATGGAGAAAGGCCTTGA
CTCCCAAGGCTGCTTCTGCGCAGGCTGCTCCCGGCAGATCGGCTTCTCCTTTGTACGACCCAAGCTCTGT
GCCTTCTCTGGCCTCTATTACTGTGACATCTGCCACCAAGACGATGCCTCAGTGATTCCGGCCAGGATCA
TCCACAACTGGGACCTCACCAAGCGCCCGATCTGCAGGCAGGCCCTGAAGTTTCTGACACAGATCCGGGC
CCAGCCCCTCATCAACCTGCAGATGGTGAACGCGTCTCTGTACGAGCATGTGGAGCGGATGCACCTCATT
GGGAGGAGACGGGAGCAGCTGAAGCTCCTGGGGGATTACCTGGGCCTGTGCCGGA
