>Addgene plasmid #73457 | hPlekhm1-C/pIRES puro Glue (S778-Q986) | addgene partial sequence | sequence record 140017 | synth-int-R 5'-ggagtactcaccccaacagc-3'
GGCGGCCGTTACTAGTGGATCCGAAAAGGGCGAATTCCGTCGACGCGGCCGCTTACTGGGAGGCAAATTC
AATCAGGGCCTTGAGGAATCCTTCATACACCCCGTCTGCGATCTGTTGGAGGTCAGCAACACTGAACCTA
TGCGGAGATTCCAAGAGATAATTCCTGTGGTTGAGCCTCTTGCTGAGCTCCTTCAGGGCGCCACTCCGGC
ACAGGCCCAGGTAATCCCCCAGGAGCTTCAGCTGCTCCCGTCTCCTCCCAATGAGGTGCATCCGCTCCAC
ATGCTCGTACAGAGACGCGTTCACCATCTGCAGGTTGATGAGGGGCTGGGCCCGGATCTGTGTCAGAAAC
TTCAGGGCCTGCCTGCAGATCGGGCGCTTGGTGAGGTCCCAGTTGTGGATGATCCTGGCCGGAATCACTG
AGGCATCGTCTTGGTGGCAGATGTCACAGTAATAGAGGCCAGAGAAGGCACAGAGCTTGGGTCGTACAAA
GGAGAAGCCGATCTGCCGGGAGCAGCCTGCGCAGAAGCAGCCTTGGGAGTCAAGGCCTTTCTCCATGGGG
ATAGCCACCAGGTACTGCAGCAGGAAGCCATTCTCCCGGGTGGCAAATTTCAGCACCTCCTGACAGTTTT
CATCCAGGCTCCCGCCCAGGGTCACCGCCTCCTCGGCTGTCTCCAAGTAGGAGGATATCTGTACAGGCGC
GCCGCCGCCGGGGCCAGATCCCCCATCAATCAGGGCGCCGCTGCTGCTGATCTTCTTGAACCGGTTGGCG
GCGCTCACGGCGATGAAGTTCTTCTTCCACCGCCGCTTGGCGTAGTCGGGCACGTCGTAGGGGTAGCTTG
CGCCCTGGAAGTACAGGTTCTCGCCACCGGGGCTTCCGCCGGGCTCCCGCTGGCCCTGGGGGTGGTGCTC
CAGCCGGGCCCGCAGCTGCTCCAGCTCGCCGGCCAGGCCCT
